Addgene plasmid #158534: pGEX-S*HiGlpG
Purpose: Bacterial expression of rhomboid protease mutant S*HiGlpG
Depositing lab: Sinisa Urban. Depositing organization: Johns Hopkins University and School of Medicine. Publication: Decoding the Functional Evolution of an Intramembrane Protease Superfamily by Statistical Coupling Analysis. Mihaljevic L, Urban S. Structure. 2020 Aug 10. pii: S0969-2126(20)30279-3. doi: 10.1016/j.str.2020.07.015. PubMed 32795403.
Backbone
  Vector backbone: PGEX-6P-1
  Backbone size w/o insert (bp): 4953
  Total vector size (bp): 5532
  Vector type: Bacterial Expression
  Modifications to backbone: -
Growth in bacteria
  Bacterial resistance: Ampicillin, 100 μg/mL
  Growth temperature: 37°C
  Growth strain: DH5alpha
  Copy number: High Copy
Gene/Insert
  Gene/Insert name: S*HiGlpG
  Species: Synthetic
  Insert size (bp): 579
  Mutation: Sector 1 and 2 mutations
  Tag / fusion protein: GST tag (N terminal on insert)
  Cloning method: Restriction Enzyme; 5′ cloning site - (destroyed during cloning); 3′ cloning site - (destroyed during cloning)
  Sequencing primers: 5′ PGEX-5'; 3′ PGEX-3'
Terms and licenses: Academic/Nonprofit Terms; Industry Terms: Not Available to Industry
How to cite: pGEX-S*HiGlpG was a gift from Sinisa Urban (Addgene plasmid # 158534 ; http://n2t.net/addgene:158534 ; RRID:Addgene_158534)
