[The description below was written by a language model from this plasmid's Addgene catalogue record and pLannotate feature annotations shown in this document.]
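Description:
pGEX-S*HiGlpG is a bacterial expression plasmid built on the pGEX-6P-1 backbone for producing a mutant rhomboid intramembrane protease in E. coli. It is a 5,532 bp, high-copy plasmid that replicates from a ColE1/pMB1-type origin and is selected with ampicillin through the β-lactamase (AmpR) gene and its own promoter. The feature table also picks up backbone remnants typical of this vector family, including short rop and bom fragments, a lac promoter/operator with a lacZα fragment, and a small piece of an E. coli gene. None of these is part of the expression cassette.

The payload is a 579 bp synthetic insert, S*HiGlpG, which the annotation matches to GlpG of Haemophilus influenzae, a rhomboid-type serine protease that cleaves substrates within the membrane. The record states that it carries "Sector 1 and 2 mutations" but does not list the individual substitutions. The associated study applied statistical coupling analysis to the rhomboid superfamily, so the sectors presumably refer to co-evolving residue groups defined there. The coding sequence lies directly downstream of Schistosoma japonicum glutathione S-transferase, giving an N-terminal GST fusion that can be purified by glutathione affinity. Transcription is driven by the strong hybrid tac promoter, which is controlled by an adjacent lac operator. The plasmid-borne lacI gene supplies repressor, so expression stays off until it is induced with IPTG. The short gap between the GST and GlpG reading frames is not annotated; in pGEX-6P-1 this region normally encodes a PreScission protease site for tag removal. The cloning sites used were destroyed during construction. The plasmid is intended for recombinant production of this mutant protease, as stated in the record's purpose field.
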