Features (pLannotate 1.2.2; 17 found; start..end, strand, type, name):
      1..29      +  promoter       tac promoter: strong E. coli promoter; hybrid between the trp and lac UV5 promoters
     37..53      +  protein_bind   lac operator: The lac repressor binds to the lac operator to inhibit transcription in E. coli. This inhibition can be relieved by adding lactose or isopropyl-β-D-thiogalactopyranoside (IPTG). lac repressor encoded by lacI
     76..729     +  CDS            GST26_SCHJA: Experimental evidence at protein level: Swiss-Prot protein existence level 1. GST isoenzymes appear to play a central role in the parasite detoxification system. Other functions are also suspected including a role in increasing the solubility of haematin in the parasite gut. From Schistosoma japonicum (Blood fluke).
    760..1335    +  CDS            glpG: GLPG_HAEIN - Experimental evidence at protein level: Swiss-Prot protein existence level 1. Rhomboid-type serine protease that catalyzes intramembrane proteolysis. From Haemophilus influenzae (strain ATCC 51907 / DSM 11121 / KW20 / Rd).
   1367..1406    +  CDS            rop (fragment): Rop protein, which maintains plasmids at low copy number; rop
   1508..1548    +  misc_feature   bom (fragment): basis of mobility region from pBR322
   1653..1757    +  promoter       AmpR promoter: bla
   1758..2618    +  CDS            AmpR: β-lactamase; bla; confers resistance to ampicillin, carbenicillin, and related antibiotics
   2789..3377    +  rep_origin     ori: high-copy-number ColE1/pMB1/pBR322/pUC origin of replication
   3563..3614    -  misc_feature   bom (fragment): basis of mobility region from pBR322
   3621..3698    +  promoter       lacI promoter: lacI
   3699..4781    +  CDS            lacI: lac repressor; lacI; The lac repressor binds to the lac operator to inhibit transcription in E. coli. This inhibition can be relieved by adding lactose or isopropyl-β-D-thiogalactopyranoside (IPTG).
   4794..4815    +  protein_bind   CAP binding site: CAP binding activates transcription in the presence of cAMP. E. coli catabolite activator protein
   4830..4860    +  promoter       lac promoter: promoter for the E. coli lac operon
   4868..4884    +  protein_bind   lac operator: The lac repressor binds to the lac operator to inhibit transcription in E. coli. This inhibition can be relieved by adding lactose or isopropyl-β-D-thiogalactopyranoside (IPTG). lac repressor encoded by lacI
   4904..5077    +  CDS            lacZα: LacZα fragment of β-galactosidase; lacZ fragment
   5341..5457    -  CDS            yciV (fragment): RNAAM_ECOLI - Also known as trpH From Escherichia coli (strain K12).
>Addgene plasmid #158534 | pGEX-S*HiGlpG | addgene full sequence | sequence record 310726 | Addgene NGS Result
TTGACAATTAATCATCGGCTCGTATAATGTGTGGAATTGTGAGCGGATAACAATTTCACACAGGAAACAG
TATTCATGTCCCCTATACTAGGTTATTGGAAAATTAAGGGCCTTGTGCAACCCACTCGACTTCTTTTGGA
ATATCTTGAAGAAAAATATGAAGAGCATTTGTATGAGCGCGATGAAGGTGATAAATGGCGAAACAAAAAG
TTTGAATTGGGTTTGGAGTTTCCCAATCTTCCTTATTATATTGATGGTGATGTTAAATTAACACAGTCTA
TGGCCATCATACGTTATATAGCTGACAAGCACAACATGTTGGGTGGTTGTCCAAAAGAGCGTGCAGAGAT
TTCAATGCTTGAAGGAGCGGTTTTGGATATTAGATACGGTGTTTCGAGAATTGCATATAGTAAAGACTTT
GAAACTCTCAAAGTTGATTTTCTTAGCAAGCTACCTGAAATGCTGAAAATGTTCGAAGATCGTTTATGTC
ATAAAACATATTTAAATGGTGATCATGTAACCCATCCTGACTTCATGTTGTATGACGCTCTTGATGTTGT
TTTATACATGGACCCAATGTGCCTGGATGCGTTCCCAAAATTAGTTTGTTTTAAAAAACGTATTGAAGCT
ATCCCACAAATTGATAAGTACTTGAAATCCAGCAAGTATATAGCATGGCCTTTGCAGGGCTGGCAAGCCA
CGTTTGGTGGTGGCGACCATCCTCCAAAATCGGATCTGGAAGTTCTGTTCCAGGGGCCCATGAAAAACTT
TTTAGCTCAACAAGGAAAAATCACGCTAATTCTCACCGCACTTTGTGTGCTTATTTATCTTGCTCAACAG
CTGGGTTTTGAAGACGATATTATGTATTTGATGCATTACCCCGCTTACGAAGAGCAAGATAGTGAAGTGT
GGCGTTATATCACACATGCATTGGTACATTTATCTAATTTGCATATTTTGTTTAATCTGTCTTGGTGGTT
TATTCTGGGTGGAATGATTGAGCGCACTTTTGGCTCGGTTAAATTATTGATGTTGACTGTTGTAAGCGCT
GCCATAAGCGGATATGTGCAAAATTATGTGTCTGGCCCCTGGTTCTTTGGGCTTTCTGGTGTTGTATATG
CGGTTCTAGGTTATGTATTTATACGTGATGAATTGAATCATCATTTATTTGATCTGCCAGAAGGTTTTTT
TACATTCTTATTGGTGTGGATCGCATTAGGTTTTATTAGCCCCTTATTTGGTGTTGAAATGGCGAATGCT
GCACATATTGCAGGCTTGATTGTCGGCTTGATTTGGGGATTTATTGATAGCAAATTGCGCAAAAATTCGC
TAGAGTAAGCCGGCCGCATCGTGACTGACTGACGATCTGCCTCGCGCGTTTCGGTGATGACGGTGAAAAC
CTCTGACACATGCAGCTCCCGGAGACGGTCACAGCTTGTCTGTAAGCGGATGCCGGGAGCAGACAAGCCC
GTCAGGGCGCGTCAGCGGGTGTTGGCGGGTGTCGGGGCGCAGCCATGACCCAGTCACGTAGCGATAGCGG
AGTGTATAATTCTTGAAGACGAAAGGGCCTCGTGATACGCCTATTTTTATAGGTTAATGTCATGATAATA
ATGGTTTCTTAGACGTCAGGTGGCACTTTTCGGGGAAATGTGCGCGGAACCCCTATTTGTTTATTTTTCT
AAATACATTCAAATATGTATCCGCTCATGAGACAATAACCCTGATAAATGCTTCAATAATATTGAAAAAG
GAAGAGTATGAGTATTCAACATTTCCGTGTCGCCCTTATTCCCTTTTTTGCGGCATTTTGCCTTCCTGTT
TTTGCTCACCCAGAAACGCTGGTGAAAGTAAAAGATGCTGAAGATCAGTTGGGTGCACGAGTGGGTTACA
TCGAACTGGATCTCAACAGCGGTAAGATCCTTGAGAGTTTTCGCCCCGAAGAACGTTTTCCAATGATGAG
CACTTTTAAAGTTCTGCTATGTGGCGCGGTATTATCCCGTGTTGACGCCGGGCAAGAGCAACTCGGTCGC
CGCATACACTATTCTCAGAATGACTTGGTTGAGTACTCACCAGTCACAGAAAAGCATCTTACGGATGGCA
TGACAGTAAGAGAATTATGCAGTGCTGCCATAACCATGAGTGATAACACTGCGGCCAACTTACTTCTGAC
AACGATCGGAGGACCGAAGGAGCTAACCGCTTTTTTGCACAACATGGGGGATCATGTAACTCGCCTTGAT
CGTTGGGAACCGGAGCTGAATGAAGCCATACCAAACGACGAGCGTGACACCACGATGCCTGCAGCAATGG
CAACAACGTTGCGCAAACTATTAACTGGCGAACTACTTACTCTAGCTTCCCGGCAACAATTAATAGACTG
GATGGAGGCGGATAAAGTTGCAGGACCACTTCTGCGCTCGGCCCTTCCGGCTGGCTGGTTTATTGCTGAT
AAATCTGGAGCCGGTGAGCGTGGGTCTCGCGGTATCATTGCAGCACTGGGGCCAGATGGTAAGCCCTCCC
GTATCGTAGTTATCTACACGACGGGGAGTCAGGCAACTATGGATGAACGAAATAGACAGATCGCTGAGAT
AGGTGCCTCACTGATTAAGCATTGGTAACTGTCAGACCAAGTTTACTCATATATACTTTAGATTGATTTA
AAACTTCATTTTTAATTTAAAAGGATCTAGGTGAAGATCCTTTTTGATAATCTCATGACCAAAATCCCTT
AACGTGAGTTTTCGTTCCACTGAGCGTCAGACCCCGTAGAAAAGATCAAAGGATCTTCTTGAGATCCTTT
TTTTCTGCGCGTAATCTGCTGCTTGCAAACAAAAAAACCACCGCTACCAGCGGTGGTTTGTTTGCCGGAT
CAAGAGCTACCAACTCTTTTTCCGAAGGTAACTGGCTTCAGCAGAGCGCAGATACCAAATACTGTCCTTC
TAGTGTAGCCGTAGTTAGGCCACCACTTCAAGAACTCTGTAGCACCGCCTACATACCTCGCTCTGCTAAT
CCTGTTACCAGTGGCTGCTGCCAGTGGCGATAAGTCGTGTCTTACCGGGTTGGACTCAAGACGATAGTTA
CCGGATAAGGCGCAGCGGTCGGGCTGAACGGGGGGTTCGTGCACACAGCCCAGCTTGGAGCGAACGACCT
ACACCGAACTGAGATACCTACAGCGTGAGCTATGAGAAAGCGCCACGCTTCCCGAAGGGAGAAAGGCGGA
CAGGTATCCGGTAAGCGGCAGGGTCGGAACAGGAGAGCGCACGAGGGAGCTTCCAGGGGGAAACGCCTGG
TATCTTTATAGTCCTGTCGGGTTTCGCCACCTCTGACTTGAGCGTCGATTTTTGTGATGCTCGTCAGGGG
GGCGGAGCCTATGGAAAAACGCCAGCAACGCGGCCTTTTTACGGTTCCTGGCCTTTTGCTGGCCTTTTGC
TCACATGTTCTTTCCTGCGTTATCCCCTGATTCTGTGGATAACCGTATTACCGCCTTTGAGTGAGCTGAT
ACCGCTCGCCACAGCCGAACGACCGAGCGCAGCGAGTCAGTGAGCGAGGAAGCGGAAGAGCGCCTGATGC
GGTATTTTCTCCTTACGCATCTGTGCGGTATTTCACACCGCATAAATTCCGACACCATCGAATGGCGCAA
AACCTTTCGCGGTATGGCATGATAGCGCCCGGAAGAGAGTCAATTCAGGGTGGTGAATGTGAAACCAGTA
ACGTTATACGATGTCGCAGAGTATGCCGGTGTCTCTTATCAGACCGTTTCCCGCGTGGTGAACCAGGCCA
GCCACGTTTCTGCGAAAACGCGGGAAAAAGTGGAAGCGGCGATGGCGGAGCTGAATTACATTCCCAACCG
CGTGGCACAACAACTGGCGGGCAAACAGTCGTTGCTGATTGGCGTTGCCACCTCCAGTCTGGCCCTGCAC
GCGCCGTCGCAAATTGTCGCGGCGATTAAATCTCGCGCCGATCAACTGGGTGCCAGCGTGGTGGTGTCGA
TGGTAGAACGAAGCGGCGTCGAAGCCTGTAAAGCGGCGGTGCACAATCTTCTCGCGCAACGCGTCAGTGG
GCTGATCATTAACTATCCGCTGGATGACCAGGATGCCATTGCTGTGGAAGCTGCCTGCACTAATGTTCCG
GCGTTATTTCTTGATGTCTCTGACCAGACACCCATCAACAGTATTATTTTCTCCCATGAAGACGGTACGC
GACTGGGCGTGGAGCATCTGGTCGCATTGGGTCACCAGCAAATCGCGCTGTTAGCGGGCCCATTAAGTTC
TGTCTCGGCGCGTCTGCGTCTGGCTGGCTGGCATAAATATCTCACTCGCAATCAAATTCAGCCGATAGCG
GAACGGGAAGGCGACTGGAGTGCCATGTCCGGTTTTCAACAAACCATGCAAATGCTGAATGAGGGCATCG
TTCCCACTGCGATGCTGGTTGCCAACGATCAGATGGCGCTGGGCGCAATGCGCGCCATTACCGAGTCCGG
GCTGCGCGTTGGTGCGGATATCTCGGTAGTGGGATACGACGATACCGAAGACAGCTCATGTTATATCCCG
CCGTTAACCACCATCAAACAGGATTTTCGCCTGCTGGGGCAAACCAGCGTGGACCGCTTGCTGCAACTCT
CTCAGGGCCAGGCGGTGAAGGGCAATCAGCTGTTGCCCGTCTCACTGGTGAAAAGAAAAACCACGCTAGC
GCCCAATACGCAAACCGCCTCTCCCCGCGCGTTGGCCGATTCATTAATGCAGCTGGCACGACAGGTTTCC
CGACTGGAAAGCGGGCAGTGAGCGCAACGCAATTAATGTAAGTTAGCTCACTCATTAGGCACCCCAGGCT
TTACACTTTATGCTTCCGGCTCGTATGTTGTGTGGAATTGTGAGCGGATAACAATTTCACACAGGAAACA
GCTATGACCATGATTACGGATTCACTGGCCGTCGTTTTACAACGTCGTGACTGGGAAAACCCTGGCGTTA
CCCAACTTAATCGCCTTGCAGCACATCCCCCTTTCGCCAGCTGGCGTAATAGCGAAGAGGCCCGCACCGA
TCGCCCTTCCCAACAGTTGCGCAGCCTGAATGGCGAATGGCGCTTTGCCTGGTTTCCGGCACCAGAAGCG
GTGCCGGAAAGCTGGCTGGAGTGCGATCTTCCTGAGGCCGATACTGTCGTCGTCCCCTCAAACTGGCAGA
TGCACGGTTACGATGCGCCCATCTACACCAACGTGACCTATCCCATTACGGTCAATCCGCCGTTTGTTCC
CACGGAGAATCCGACGGGTTGTTACTCGCTCACATTTAATGTTGATGAAAGCTGGCTACAGGAAGGCCAG
ACGCGAATTATTTTTGATGGCGTTGGAATTAGCTTATCGACTGCACGGTGCACCAATGCTTCTGGCGTCA
GGCAGCCATCGGAAGCTGTGGTATGGCTGTGCAGGTCGTAAATCACTGCATAATTCGTGTCGCTCAAGGC
GCACTCCCGTTCTGGATAATGTTTTTTGCGCCGACATCATAACGGTTCTGGCAAATATTCTGAAATGAGC
TG
